LOCUS       Exported 6733 bp ds-DNA circular SYN 13-MAY-2021
DEFINITION  Yeast expression plasmid for SARS-CoV-2 2'-O-ribose
            methyltransferase.
ACCESSION   .
VERSION     .
KEYWORDS    pGBW-m4046279
SOURCE      synthetic DNA construct
  ORGANISM  synthetic DNA construct
REFERENCE   1 (bases 1 to 6733)
  TITLE     SARS-CoV-2 protein Yeast expression constructs, tagged, for protein
            expression and/or purification
REFERENCE   2 (bases 1 to 6733)
  AUTHORS   .
  TITLE     Direct Submission
  JOURNAL   Exported May 13, 2021 from SnapGene Server 1.1.58
            http://www.snapgene.com
FEATURES             Location/Qualifiers
     source          1..6733
                     /organism="synthetic DNA construct"
                     /mol_type="other DNA"
     CDS             complement(299..1102)
                     /codon_start=1
                     /gene="S. cerevisiae URA3"
                     /product="orotidine-5'-phosphate decarboxylase, required
                     for uracil biosynthesis"
                     /label=URA3
                     /note="yeast auxotrophic marker, counterselectable with
                     5-fluoroorotic acid (5-FOA)"
                     /translation="MSKATYKERAATHPSPVAAKLFNIMHEKQTNLCASLDVRTTKELL
                     ELVEALGPKICLLKTHVDILTDFSMEGTVKPLKALSAKYNFLLFEDRKFADIGNTVKLQ
                     YSAGVYRIAEWADITNAHGVVGPGIVSGLKQAAEEVTKEPRGLLMLAELSCKGSLSTGE
                     YTKGTVDIAKSDKDFVIGFIAQRDMGGRDEGYDWLIMTPGVGLDDKGDALGQQYRTVDD
                     VVSTGSDIIIVGRGLFAKGRDAKVEGERYRKAGWEAYLRRCGQQN"
     primer_bind     1453..1471
                     /label=CYC1
                     /note="CYC1 transcription termination signal, reverse
                     primer"
     CDS             complement(2614..2631)
                     /codon_start=1
                     /product="thrombin recognition and cleavage site"
                     /label=thrombin site
                     /translation="LVPRGS"
     promoter        complement(3542..3949)
                     /gene="S. cerevisiae TEF1"
                     /label=TEF1 promoter
                     /note="promoter for EF-1-alpha"
     terminator      4001..4032
                     /label=tonB terminator
                     /note="bidirectional E. coli tonB-P14 transcription
                     terminator"
     promoter        4033..4135
                     /label=cat promoter
                     /note="promoter of the E. coli cat gene encoding
                     chloramphenicol acetyltransferase"
     CDS             4136..4996
                     /codon_start=1
                     /gene="bla"
                     /product="beta-lactamase"
                     /label=AmpR
                     /note="confers resistance to ampicillin, carbenicillin, and
                     related antibiotics"
                     /translation="MSIQHFRVALIPFFAAFCLPVFAHPETLVKVKDAEDQLGARVGYI
                     ELDLNSGKILESLRPEERFPMMSTFKVLLCGAVLSRIDAGQEQLGRRIHYSQNDLVEYS
                     PVTEKHLTDGMTVRELCSAAITMSDNTAANLLLATIGGPKELTAFLHNMGDHVTRLDRW
                     EPELNEAIPNDERDTTMPVAMATTLRKLLTGELLTLASRQQLIDWMEADKVAGSLLRSA
                     LPAGWFIADKSGAGERGSRGIIAALGPDGKPSRIVVIYTTGSQATMDERNRQIAEIGAS
                     LIKHW"
     primer_bind     complement(4354..4373)
                     /label=Amp-R
                     /note="Ampicillin resistance gene, reverse primer"
     CDS             4997..5188
                     /codon_start=1
                     /gene="rop"
                     /product="Rop protein, which maintains plasmids at low copy
                     number"
                     /label=rop
                     /translation="MTKQEKTALNMARFIRSQTLTLLEKLNELDADEQADICESLHDHA
                     DELYRSCLARFGDDGENL"
     terminator      5212..5239
                     /label=T7Te terminator
                     /note="phage T7 early transcription terminator"
     rep_origin      complement(5251..5838)
                     /direction=LEFT
                     /label=ori
                     /note="high-copy-number ColE1/pMB1/pBR322/pUC origin of
                     replication"
     terminator      5860..5889
                     /label=T3Te terminator
                     /note="phage T3 early transcription terminator"
     rep_origin      5967..216
                     /label=2u ori
                     /note="yeast 2u plasmid origin of replication"
ORIGIN
        1 ctgtaaaaat gcagctcaga ttctttgttt gaaaaattag cgctctcgcg ttgcattttt
       61 gttttacaaa aatgaagcac agattcttcg ttggtaaaat agcgctttcg cgttgcattt
      121 ctgttctgta aaaatgcagc tcagattctt tgtttgaaaa attagcgctc tcgcgttgca
      181 tttttgttct acaaaatgaa gcacagatgc ttcgttactc gggtaataac tgatataatt
      241 aaattgaagc tctaatttgt gagtttagta tacatgcatt tacttataat acagtttttt
      301 agttttgctg gccgcatctt ctcaaatatg cttcccagcc tgcttttctg taacgttcac
      361 cctctacctt agcatccctt ccctttgcaa atagtcctct tccaacaata ataatgtcag
      421 atcctgtaga aaccacatca tccacggttc tatactgttg acccaatgca tctcccttgt
      481 catctaaacc cacaccgggt gtcataatca accaatcgta accttcatct cttccaccca
      541 tgtctctttg agcaataaag ccgataacaa aatctttgtc gctcttcgca atgtcaacag
      601 tacccttagt atattctcca gtagataggg agcccttgca tgacaattct gctaacatca
      661 aaaggcctct aggttccttt gttacttctt ctgccgcctg cttcaaaccg ctaacaatac
      721 ctgggcccac cacaccgtgt gcattcgtaa tgtctgccca ttctgctatt ctgtatacac
      781 ccgcagagta ctgcaatttg actgtattac caatgtcagc aaattttctg tcctcgaaga
      841 gtaaaaaatt gtacttggcg gataatgcct ttagcggctt aactgtgccc tccatggaaa
      901 aatcagtcaa gatatccaca tgtgttttta gtaaacaaat tttgggacct aatgcttcaa
      961 ctaactccag taattccttg gtggtacgaa catccaatga agcacacaag tttgtttgct
     1021 tttcgtgcat gatattaaat agcttggcag caacaggact aggatgagta gcagcacgtt
     1081 ccttatatgt agctttcgac atgatttatc ttcgtttcct gcacgttttt gttctgtgca
     1141 gttgggttaa gaatactggg caatttcatg tttcttcaac actacatatg cgtatatata
     1201 ccaatctaag tctgtgctcc ttccttcgtt cttccttctg ttcggagatt accgaatcaa
     1261 aaaaatttca aggaaaccgt gtactgcagt gcactagtgg ttcggcggcc gctttgtaca
     1321 gaaaaaaaag aaaaatttga aatataaata acgttcttaa tactaacata actattaaaa
     1381 aaaataaata gggacctaga cttcaggttg tctaactcct tccttttcgg ttagagcgga
     1441 tgtgggagga gggcgtgaat gtaagcgtga cataactaat tacatgatat cgacaaagga
     1501 aaaggggcct gtttacgttt gagcatcttt taatgcttcg tcgacggttt gtctaccgga
     1561 agcagcatta atcacggcag tcctaactgc gtaccagaag gctgacattt gtgggatgtt
     1621 tggcataatt tcaccctttt gggcgttctc catggtagcg gcaattctgg gatccttagc
     1681 caattcttct tcgtaagatt tcaaagcgac agcacccaat ggcttgtcct tgttaacggc
     1741 ctccaaacct tcgtcagtta acaagtaatt ttccaaaaat tctttagcta gctccttgtt
     1801 tggagaagca gcattgatgc cagcggatag aacaccgaca aagggcttgg atggttggcc
     1861 tttgaatgta ggcaaaacag tgacaccata gtttacttta gaagtatcaa tgttactcca
     1921 ggcccatgga ccatttatgg tcatagcagt ttcacccttg ttgaaagcgg cttcggcgat
     1981 agagtagtca gtgtcagcgt tcatgtgttt attctttatt aaatcaacca agaaggtcaa
     2041 accagccttt gcaccagcat tatcaacgcc gacatcctta atgtcatact taccgttttc
     2101 gtatttaaat gcgtaaccac cgtcagcagc gattaatggc caggtgaaat aaggttcttg
     2161 taagttaaac atcaaagcgc tttttccctt ggcctttagc tctttatcca aagctggaat
     2221 ttcttcccat gtctttggtg ggttaggtaa caagtcctta ttgtagatca acgataaggc
     2281 ttcaacagca attggatatg ctataagctt accgttgtat ctgacagcat cccaagtgaa
     2341 tgggtacaat ttatcttgga aggccttgtc tggggtgatc tcagccagca aacctgactg
     2401 agcatatcca ccaaaacgat cgtgggccca gaaaataatg tcgggaccat caccagtagc
     2461 agcaacttga gggaattttt cttctaactt gtctggatgt tcaaccgtca ccttgatacc
     2521 tgtgtccttt tcaaatttct tgcctacttc tgccaaaccg ttgtaaccct tatctccatt
     2581 tatccaaatg actagcttac cttcctcgat tttagaacct ctcggcacga ggttgttgac
     2641 tagcacatca gaagagataa caacccgatt attttctcta ataatgagtc tacctttaga
     2701 cagcaaagat aagatcatat cgttgatctg cccttccttc aaggacatga cagctgtacc
     2761 tctcaacttc aatggaaact ttgacatgtc gaataaacta tagcttgaca attgtatagg
     2821 gttagtattt ctccagaaaa tgtagttagc gtgcatgacg taaccatcaa tttgttcgcg
     2881 tggctttcct aaataattac aaccgatgag aaaggcttcc gaagaactag cgttaacgtt
     2941 ggtaacaaac gcggtccacc aagcgaaatg acccatcaat ttgtataagt cggcgttcca
     3001 ggagtgttca gtgatcttaa tagccacaga accgcccaag gcaagctttt gctggatgaa
     3061 accacagata taagtaaaga aaccttcttt agaatcattt tcctttgtaa catttttggt
     3121 ctttgggtcg tacatatccg aaataatcaa gtcccacttg ttcgccgtat gaacggtagc
     3181 acaatcaccg attaaagtgg agtcagcatc actgacgaag tcgttcagat cagaatcaac
     3241 caatagagta ccagttggga gccattgcct tagaactgcg gtacctggag cgacgccttt
     3301 gtctgaaccg gccccaaagt gtatgacacg catgttatac ggaacagcca aagtcaacgt
     3361 atttaagtat tgacacaatt gggtgtactt tgctacgttc atcataatac cctttggtaa
     3421 tgtagcgctg tctccgtagt tttgcaaatc gcatttctcc agaagcattc tttgcatctt
     3481 atacaaattg ggcatagcca caccaggctg ccaggcttga gaggacattt tgtaattaaa
     3541 acttagatta gattgctatg ctttctttct aatgagcaag aagtaaaaaa agttgtaata
     3601 gaacaagaaa aatgaaactg aaacttgaga aattgaagac cgtttattaa cttaaatatc
     3661 aatgggaggt catcgaaaga gaaaaaaatc aaaaaaaaaa attttcaaga aaaagaaacg
     3721 tgataaaaat ttttattgcc tttttcgacg aagaaaaaga aacgaggcgg tctctttttt
     3781 cttttccaaa cctttagtac gggtaattaa cgacacccta gaggaagaaa gaggggaaat
     3841 ttagtatgct gtgcttgggt gttttgaagt ggtacggcga tgcgcggagt ccgagaaaat
     3901 ctggaagagt aaaaaaggag tagaaacatt ttgaagctat ggtgtgtggg gcggccgctc
     3961 taactgacca tttaaatcat acctgacctc catagcagaa agtcaaaagc ctccgaccgg
     4021 aggcttttga cttgatcggc acgtaagagg ttccaacttt caccataatg aaataagatc
     4081 actaccgggc gtattttttg agttatcgag attttcagga gctaaggaag ctaaaatgag
     4141 tattcaacat ttccgtgtcg cccttattcc cttttttgcg gcattttgcc ttcctgtttt
     4201 tgctcaccca gaaacgctgg tgaaagtaaa agatgctgaa gatcagttgg gtgcacgagt
     4261 gggttacatc gaactggatc tcaacagcgg taagatcctt gagagtttac gccccgaaga
     4321 acgttttcca atgatgagca cttttaaagt tctgctatgt ggcgcggtat tatcccgtat
     4381 tgacgccggg caagagcaac tcggtcgccg catacactat tctcagaatg acttggttga
     4441 gtactcacca gtcacagaaa agcatctcac ggatggcatg acagtaagag aattatgcag
     4501 tgctgccata accatgagtg ataacactgc ggccaactta cttctggcaa cgatcggagg
     4561 accgaaggag ctaaccgctt ttttgcacaa catgggggat catgtaactc gccttgatcg
     4621 ttgggaaccg gagctgaatg aagccatacc aaacgacgag cgtgacacca cgatgcctgt
     4681 agcaatggca acaacgttgc gcaaactatt aactggcgaa ctacttactc tagcttcccg
     4741 gcaacaatta atagactgga tggaggcgga taaagttgca ggatcacttc tgcgctcggc
     4801 cctcccggct ggctggttta ttgctgataa atctggagcc ggtgagcgtg ggtctcgcgg
     4861 tatcattgca gcactggggc cagatggtaa gccctcccgc atcgtagtta tctacacgac
     4921 ggggagtcag gcaactatgg atgaacgaaa tagacagatc gctgagatag gtgcctcact
     4981 gattaagcat tggtaagtga ccaaacagga aaaaaccgcc cttaacatgg cccgctttat
     5041 cagaagccag acattaacgc ttctggagaa actcaacgag ctggacgcgg atgaacaggc
     5101 agacatctgt gaatcgcttc acgaccacgc tgatgagctt taccgcagct gcctcgcgcg
     5161 tttcggtgat gacggtgaaa acctctgatg agggcccaaa tgtaatcacc tggctcacct
     5221 tcgggtgggc ctttctgcgt tgctggcgtt tttccatagg ctccgccccc ctgacgagca
     5281 tcacaaaaat cgatgctcaa gtcagaggtg gcgaaacccg acaggactat aaagatacca
     5341 ggcgtttacc cctggaagct ccctcgtgcg ctctcctgtt ccgaccctgc cgcttaccgg
     5401 atacctgtcc gcctttctcc cttcgggaag cgtggcgctt tctcatagct cacgctgtag
     5461 gtatctcagt tcggtgtagg tcgttcgctc caagctgggc tgtgtgcacg aaccccccgt
     5521 tcagcccgac cgctgcgcct tatccggtaa ctatcgtctt gagtccaacc cggtaagaca
     5581 cgacttatcg ccactggcag cagccactgg taacaggatt agcagagcga ggtatgtagg
     5641 cggtgctaca gagttcttga agtggtggcc taactacggc tacactagaa gaacagtatt
     5701 tggtatctgc gctctgctga agccagttac ctcggaaaaa gagttggtag ctcttgatcc
     5761 ggcaaacaaa ccaccgctgg tagcggtggt ttttttgttt gcaagcagca gattacgcgc
     5821 agaaaaaaag gatctcaaga agatcctttg attttctacc gaagaaaggc ccacccgtga
     5881 aggtgagcca gtgagttgat tgcagtccag ttacgctgga gtcaagcttg taacacgcgg
     5941 ccgctcggga agttcctatt ctctagctag aaagtatagg aacttcagag cgcttttgaa
     6001 aaccaaaagc gctctgatga cgcactttca aaaaaccaaa aacgcaccgg actgtaacga
     6061 gctactaaaa tattgcgaat accgcttcca caaacattgc tcaaaagtat ctctttgcta
     6121 tatatctctg tgctatatcc ctatataacc tacccatcca cctttcgctc cttgaacttg
     6181 catctaaact cgacctctac attttttatg tttatctcta gtattactct ttagacaaaa
     6241 aaattgtagt aagaactatt catagagtga atcgaaaaca atacgaaaat gtaaacattt
     6301 cctatacgta gtatatagag acaaaataga agaaaccgtt cataattttc tgaccaatga
     6361 agaatcatca acgctatcac tttctgttca caaagtatgc gcaatccaca tcggtataga
     6421 atataatcgg ggatgccttt atcttgaaaa aatgcacccg cagcttcgct agtaatcagt
     6481 aaacgcggga agtggagtca ggcttttttt atggaagaga aaatagacac caaagtagcc
     6541 ttcttctaac cttaacggac ctacagtgca aaaagttatc aagagactgc attatagagc
     6601 gcacaaagga gaaaaaaagt aatctaagat gctttgttag aaaaatagcg ctctcgggat
     6661 gcatttttgt agaacaaaaa agaagtatag attctttgtt ggtaaaatag cgctctcgcg
     6721 ttgcatttct gtt
//
