[The description below was written by a language model from this plasmid's Addgene catalogue record and the feature table of its GenBank file.]
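Description:
pGBW-m4046279 is a 6,733 bp circular yeast expression plasmid that produces the SARS-CoV-2 2'-O-ribose methyltransferase, one of the mature proteins processed from the viral ORF1ab polyprotein. It is an E. coli–yeast shuttle vector. In bacteria it replicates from a ColE1/pUC-type origin and is selected with ampicillin through a beta-lactamase gene driven by the cat promoter. A rop coding sequence is annotated directly downstream of AmpR, although the catalogue entry lists the plasmid as high copy. In Saccharomyces cerevisiae the 2μ origin supports episomal, multicopy maintenance. The URA3 marker allows selection in uracil auxotrophs and can be counterselected with 5-fluoroorotic acid. Bacterial transcription terminators (tonB, T7Te, T3Te) flank the backbone modules and presumably insulate them from read-through.

The wild-type insert of about 0.9 kb was made by gene synthesis and is expressed from the constitutive yeast TEF1 promoter. It is followed by a thrombin cleavage site and a C-terminal maltose-binding protein tag contributed by the backbone. This arrangement allows affinity capture of the fusion protein, after which thrombin digestion can remove the MBP moiety. The feature table annotates the TEF1 promoter, the thrombin site and a CYC1 terminator primer site, all in the reverse orientation. This is consistent with a promoter–insert–thrombin–MBP–CYC1 terminator cassette, but the methyltransferase and MBP coding regions are not themselves annotated. The plasmid belongs to a set of tagged SARS-CoV-2 protein constructs intended for expression and/or purification in yeast.
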