Addgene plasmid #153854: pGBW-m4046279
Purpose: Yeast expression plasmid for SARS-CoV-2 2'-O-ribose methyltransferase
Depositing lab: Ginkgo Bioworks & Benjie Chen. Depositing organization: Ginkgo Bioworks.
Backbone
  Vector backbone: AmpR; 2u URA3
  Backbone size w/o insert (bp): 4078
  Vector type: Yeast Expression
  Selectable markers: URA3
Growth in bacteria
  Bacterial resistance: Ampicillin, 100 μg/mL
  Growth temperature: 37°C
  Growth strain: DH5alpha
  Copy number: High Copy
Gene/Insert
  Gene/Insert name: SARS-CoV-2 2'-O-ribose methyltransferase
  Species: Severe acute respiratory syndrome coronavirus 2
  Insert size (bp): 893
  Mutation: wt
  Entrez Gene: ORF1ab (a.k.a. GU280_gp01)
  Promoter: pTEF1
  Tag / fusion protein: Cleavable thrombin;MBP (C terminal on backbone)
  Cloning method: Unknown
Resource information
  A portion of this plasmid was derived from a plasmid made by: GinkgoBioworks
Depositor comments: NCBI reference sequence: 43740578. Created by gene synthesis with Not1 site.
How to cite: pGBW-m4046279 was a gift from Ginkgo Bioworks & Benjie Chen (Addgene plasmid # 153854 ; http://n2t.net/addgene:153854 ; RRID:Addgene_153854)
